>Addgene plasmid #154734 | pEPYC1CB0487 | depositor full sequence | sequence record 299668 | pEPYC1CB0487 sequence 7155 bps
GCAATTGTCTTCTGCACGAAGTGGTTTAAACTATCAGTGTTTGACAGGATATATTGGCGGGTAAACCTAA
GAGAAAAGAGCGTTTATTAGAATAATCGGATATTTAAAAGGGCGTGAAAAGGTTTATCCGTTCGTCCATT
TGTATGTGCATGCCAACCACAGGGTTCCCCAGATCAGGCGCTGGCTGCTGAACCCCCAGCCGGAACTGAC
CCCACAAGGCCCTAGCGTTTGCAATGCACCAGGTCATCATTGACCCAGGCGTGTTCCACCAGGCCGCTGC
CTCGCAACTCTTCGCAGGCTTCGCCGACCTGCTCGCGCCACTTCTTCACGCGGGTGGAATCCGATCCGCA
CATGAGGCGGAAGGTTTCCAGCTTGAGCGGGTACGGCTCCCGGTGCGAGCTGAAATAGTCGAACATCCGT
CGGGCCGTCGGCGACAGCTTGCGGTACTTCTCCCATATGAATTTCGTGTAGTGGTCGCCAGCAAACAGCA
CGACGATTTCCTCGTCGATCAGGACCTGGCAACGGGACGTTTTCTTGCCACGGTCCAGGACGCGGAAGCG
GTGCAGCAGCGACACCGATTCCAGGTGCCCAACGCGGTCGGACGTGAAGCCCATCGCCGTCGCCTGTAGG
CGCGACAGGCATTCCTCGGCCTTCGTGTAATACCGGCCATTGATCGACCAGCCCAGGTCCTGGCAAAGCT
CGTAGAACGTGAAGGTGATCGGCTCGCCGATAGGGGTGCGCTTCGCGTACTCCAACACCTGCTGCCACAC
CAGTTCGTCATCGTCGGCCCGCAGCTCGACGCCGGTGTAGGTGATCTTCACGTCCTTGTTGACGTGGAAA
ATGACCTTGTTTTGCAGCGCCTCGCGCGGGATTTTCTTGTTGCGCGTGGTGAACAGGGCAGAGCGGGCCG
TGTCGTTTGGCATCGCTCGCATCGTGTCCGGCCACGGCGCAATATCGAACAAGGAAAGCTGCATTTCCTT
GATCTGCTGCTTCGTGTGTTTCAGCAACGCGGCCTGCTTGGCCTCGCTGACCTGTTTTGCCAGGTCCTCG
CCGGCGGTTTTTCGCTTCTTGGTCGTCATAGTTCCTCGCGTGTCGATGGTCATCGACTTCGCCAAACCTG
CCGCCTCCTGTTCAAGACGACGCGAACGCTCCACGGCGGCCGATGGCGCGGGCAGGGCAGGGGGAGCCAG
TTGCACGCTGTCGCGCTCGATCTTGGCCGTAGCTTGCTGGACCATCGAGCCGACGGACTGGAAGGTTTCG
CGGGGCGCACGCATGACGGTGCGGCTTGCGATGGTTTCGGCATCCTCGGCGGAAAACCCCGCGTCGATCA
GTTCTTGCCTGTATGCCTTCCGGTCAAACGTCCGATTCATTCACCCTCCTTGCGGGATTGCCCCGACTCA
CGCCGGGGCAATGTGCCCTTATTCCTGATTTGACCCGCCTGGTGCCTTGGTGTCCAGATAATCCACCTTA
TCGGCAATGAAGTCGGTCCCGTAGACCGTCTGGCCGTCCTTCTCGTACTTGGTATTCCGAATCTTGCCCT
GCACGAATACCAGCGACCCCTTGCCCAAATACTTGCCGTGGGCCTCGGCCTGAGAGCCAAAACACTTGAT
GCGGAAGAAGTCGGTGCGCTCCTGCTTGTCGCCGGCATCGTTGCGCCACATCTAGGATCTGCCAGGAACC
GTAAAAAGGCCGCGTTGCTGGCGTTTTTCCATAGGCTCCGCCCCCCTGACGAGCATCACAAAAATCGACG
CTCAAGTCAGAGGTGGCGAAACCCGACAGGACTATAAAGATACCAGGCGTTTCCCCCTGGAAGCTCCCTC
GTGCGCTCTCCTGTTCCGACCCTGCCGCTTACCGGATACCTGTCCGCCTTTCTCCCTTCGGGAAGCGTGG
CGCTTTCTCATAGCTCACGCTGTAGGTATCTCAGTTCGGTGTAGGTCGTTCGCTCCAAGCTGGGCTGTGT
GCACGAACCCCCCGTTCAGCCCGACCGCTGCGCCTTATCCGGTAACTATCGTCTTGAGTCCAACCCGGTA
AGACACGACTTATCGCCACTGGCAGCAGCCACTGGTAACAGGATTAGCAGAGCGAGGTATGTAGGCGGTG
CTACAGAGTTCTTGAAGTGGTGGCCTAACTACGGCTACACTAGAAGAACAGTATTTGGTATCTGCGCTCT
GCTGAAGCCAGTTACCTTCGGAAAAAGAGTTGGTAGCTCTTGATCCGGCAAACAAACCACCGCTGGTAGC
GGTGGTTTTTTTGTTTGCAAGCAGCAGATTACGCGCAGAAAAAAAGGATCTCAAGAAGATCCTTTGATCT
TTTCTACGGGGTCTGACGCTCAGTGGAACGAAAACTCACGTTAAGGGATTTTGGTCATGAGATTATCAAA
AAGGATCTTCACCTAGATCCTTTTAAATTAAAAATGAAGTTTTAAATCAATCTAAAGTATATATGAGTAA
ACTTGGTCTGACAGTTACCAATGCTTAATCAGTGAGGCACCTATCTCAGCGATCTGTCTATTTCGTTCAT
CCATAGTTGCCTGACTCCCCGTCGTGTAGATAACTACGATACGGGAGGGCTTACCATCTGGCCCCAGTGC
TGCAATGATACCGCGAGAACCACGCTCACCGGCTCCAGATTTATCAGCAATAAACCAGCCAGCCGGAAGG
GCCGAGCGCAGAAGTGGTCCTGCAACTTTATCCGCCTCCATCCAGTCTATTAATTGTTGCCGGGAAGCTA
GAGTAAGTAGTTCGCCAGTTAATAGTTTGCGCAACGTTGTTGCCATTGCTACAGGCATCGTGGTGTCACG
CTCGTCGTTTGGTATGGCTTCATTCAGCTCCGGTTCCCAACGATCAAGGCGAGTTACATGATCCCCCATG
TTGTGCAAAAAAGCGGTTAGCTCCTTCGGTCCTCCGATCGTTGTCAGAAGTAAGTTGGCCGCAGTGTTAT
CACTCATGGTTATGGCAGCACTGCATAATTCTCTTACTGTCATGCCATCCGTAAGATGCTTTTCTGTGAC
TGGTGAGTACTCAACCAAGTCATTCTGAGAATAGTGTATGCGGCGACCGAGTTGCTCTTGCCCGGCGTCA
ATACGGGATAATACCGCGCCACATAGCAGAACTTTAAAAGTGCTCATCATTGGAAAACGTTCTTCGGGGC
GAAAACTCTCAAGGATCTTACCGCTGTTGAGATCCAGTTCGATGTAACCCACTCGTGCACCCAACTGATC
TTCAGCATCTTTTACTTTCACCAGCGTTTCTGGGTGAGCAAAAACAGGAAGGCAAAATGCCGCAAAAAAG
GGAATAAGGGCGACACGGAAATGTTGAATACTCATACTCTTCCTTTTTCAATATTATTGAAGCATTTATC
AAGGTTATTGTCTCATGAGCGGATACATATTTGAATGTATTTAGAAAAATAAACAAATAGGGGTTCCGCG
CACGAATTGGCCAGCGCTGCCATTTTTGGGGTGAGGCCGTTCGCGGCCGAGGGGCGCAGCCCCTGGGGGG
ATGGGAGGCCCGCGTTAGCGGGCCGGGAGGGTTCGAGAAGGGGGGGCACCCCCCTTCGGCGTGCGCGGTC
ACGCGCACAGGGCGCAGCCCTGGTTAAAAACAAGGTTTATAAATATTGGTTTAAAAGCAGGTTAAAAGAC
AGGTTAGCGGTGGCCGAAAAACGGGCGGAAACCCTTGCAAATGCTGGATTTTCTGCCTGTGGACAGCCCC
TCAAATGTCAATAGGTGCGCCCCTCATCTGTCAGCACTCTGCCCCTCAAGTGTCAAGGATCGCGCCCCTC
ATCTGTCAGTAGTCGCGCCCCTCAAGTGTCAATACCGCAGGGCACTTATCCCCAGGCTTGTCCACATCAT
CTGTGGGAAACTCGCGTAAAATCAGGCGTTTTCGCCGATTTGCGAGGCTGGCCAGCTCCACGTCGCCGGC
CGAAATCGAGCCTGCCCCTCATCTGTCAACGCCGCGCCGGGTGAGTCGGCCCCTCAAGTGTCAACGTCCG
CCCCTCATCTGTCAGTGAGGGCCAAGTTTTCCGCGAGGTATCCACAACGCCGGCGGCCGCGGTGTCTCGC
ACACGGCTTCGACGGCGTTTCTGGCGCGTTTGCAGGGCCATAGACGGCCGCCAGCCCAGCGGCGAGGGCA
ACCAGCCCGGTGAGCGTCGCAAAGGAGATCCTGATCTGACTGATGGGCTGCCTGTATCGAGTGGTGATTT
TGTGCCGAGCTGCCGGTCGGGGAGCTGTTGGCTGGCTGGTGGCAGGATATATTGTGGTGTAAACAAATTG
ACGCTTAGACAACTTAATAACACATTGCGGACGTTTTTAATGTACTGGGGTGGATGCAGTGGGCCCCACT
CTGTGAAGACAATGCCGAATTCGGATCCGGAGGGAGGCGTGTCGTTTTAGTGAGGGTGGGAGCCACCATA
TCAGCTTAGCCAGTGGTCCCTCCACATGCTGATTTTCAACAAAAACTGGTATTATGACCCCCGCCGATGA
CGCGGGAAAAACTGGTGGTGGAGCACGACAACTTGTGTACAGTCACTATCAGCGCTATCATGACGTAAGC
CATGACGTCTACACATGTACTATATAAGGTTTTGCTATTCATTGAAAGCAGTAGTGACTGATTTGTATAT
ATACTGTATTTTTACAACAATTACCAACAACAACAAACAACAAACAACATTACAATTACTATTTACAATT
ACAATGGAGGACGCCAAAAACATAAAGAAAGGCCCGGCGCCATTCTATCCGCTGGAAGATGGAACCGCTG
GAGAGCAACTGCATAAGGCTATGAAGAGATACGCCCTGGTTCCTGGAACAATTGCTTTTACAGATGCACA
TATCGAGGTGGACATCACTTACGCTGAGTACTTCGAAATGTCCGTTCGGTTGGCAGAAGCTATGAAACGA
TATGGGCTGAATACAAATCACAGAATCGTCGTATGCAGTGAAAACTCTCTTCAATTCTTTATGCCGGTGT
TGGGCGCGTTATTTATCGGAGTTGCAGTTGCGCCCGCGAACGACATTTATAATGAACGTGAATTGCTCAA
CAGTATGGGCATTTCGCAGCCTACCGTGGTGTTCGTTTCCAAAAAGGGGTTGCAAAAAATTTTGAACGTG
CAAAAAAAGCTCCCAATCATCCAAAAAATTATTATCATGGATTCTAAAACGGATTACCAGGGATTTCAGT
CGATGTACACGTTCGTCACATCTCATCTACCTCCCGGTTTTAATGAATACGATTTTGTGCCAGAGTCCTT
CGATAGGGACAAGACAATTGCACTGATCATGAACTCCTCTGGATCTACTGGTCTGCCTAAAGGTGTCGCT
CTGCCTCATAGAACTGCCTGCGTGAGATTCTCGCATGCCAGAGATCCTATTTTTGGCAATCAAATCATTC
CGGATACTGCGATTTTAAGTGTTGTTCCATTCCATCACGGTTTTGGAATGTTTACTACACTCGGATATTT
GATATGTGGATTTCGAGTCGTCTTAATGTATAGATTTGAAGAAGAACTGTTTCTGAGGAGCCTTCAGGAT
TACAAGATTCAAAGTGCGCTGCTGGTGCCAACCCTATTCTCCTTCTTCGCCAAAAGCACTCTGATTGACA
AATACGATTTATCTAATTTACACGAAATTGCTTCTGGTGGCGCTCCCCTCTCTAAGGAAGTCGGGGAAGC
GGTTGCCAAGAGGTTCCATCTGCCAGGTATCAGGCAAGGATATGGGCTCACTGAGACTACATCAGCTATT
CTGATTACACCCGAGGGGGATGATAAACCGGGCGCGGTCGGTAAAGTTGTTCCATTTTTTGAAGCGAAGG
TTGTGGATCTGGATACCGGGAAAACGCTGGGCGTTAATCAAAGAGGCGAACTGTGTGTGAGAGGTCCTAT
GATTATGTCCGGTTATGTAAACAATCCGGAAGCGACCAACGCCTTGATTGACAAGGATGGATGGCTACAT
TCTGGAGACATAGCTTACTGGGACGAGGACGAACACTTCTTCATCGTTGACCGCCTGAAGTCTCTGATTA
AGTACAAAGGCTATCAGGTGGCTCCCGCTGAATTGGAATCCATCTTGCTCCAACACCCCAACATCTTCGA
CGCAGGTGTCGCAGGTCTGCCCGACGATGACGCCGGTGAACTTCCCGCCGCCGTTGTTGTTTTGGAGCAC
GGAAAGACGATGACGGAAAAAGAGATCGTGGATTACGTCGCCAGTCAAGTAACAACCGCGAAAAAGTTGC
GCGGAGGAGTTGTGTTTGTGGACGAAGTACCGAAAGGTCTTACCGGAAAACTCGACGCAAGAAAAATCAG
AGAGATCCTCATAAAGGCCAAGAAGGGCGGAAAGATCGCCGTGGGTTCGGATTATAAGGACCATGACGGA
GACTATAAGGACCATGACCTCGACGCTGCAGCAGCGGATTATAAGGACGATGACGATAAGTGAGCTTGTC
CTGCTTTAATGAGATATGCGAGAAGCCTATGATCGCATGATATTTGCTTTCAATTCTGTTGTGCACGTTG
TAAAAAACCTGAGCATGTGTAGCTCAGATCCTTACCGCCGGTTTCGGTTCATTCTAATGAATATATCACC
CGTTACTATCGTATTTTTATGAATAATATTCTCCGTTCAATTTACTGATTGTACCCTACTACTTATATGT
ACAATATTAAAATGAAAACAATATATTGTGCTGAATAGGTTTATAGCGACATCTATGATAGAGCGCCACA
ATAACAAACAATTGCGTTTTATTATTACAAATCCAATTTTAAAAAAAGCGGCAGAACCGGTCAAACCTAA
AAGACTGATTACATAAATCTTATTCAAATTTCAAAAGTGCCCCAGGGGCTAGTATCTACGACACACCGAG
CGGCGAACTAATAACGCTCACTGAAGGGAACTCCGGTTCCCCGCCGGCGCGCATGGGTGAGATTCCTTGA
AGTTGAGTATTGGCCGTCCGCTCTACCGAAAGTTACGGGCACCATTCAACCCGGTCCAGCACGGCGGCCG
GGTAACCGACTTGCTGCCCCGAGAATTATGCAGCATTTTTTTGGTGTATGTGGGCCCCAAATGAAGTGCA
GGTCAAACCTTGACAGTGACGACAAATCGTTGGGCGGGTCCAGGGCGAATTTTGCGACAACATGTCGAGG
CTCAGCAGGACCGCT
Features (pLannotate 1.2.2; 11 found; start..end, strand, type, name):
     42..66      +  misc_feature   RB T-DNA repeat: right border repeat from nopaline C58 T-DNA
    178..198     -  CDS            TetR (fragment): tetracycline resistance regulatory protein; tetR
    225..1370    -  CDS            trfA: TRFA_ECOLX - Experimental evidence at protein level: Swiss-Prot protein existence level 1. Also involved in plasmid copy number control, promoting intermolecular coupling of protein bound iterons at oriV, which inhibits replication initiation. From Escherichia coli.
   1706..2294    -  rep_origin     ori: high-copy-number ColE1/pMB1/pBR322/pUC origin of replication
   2465..3325    -  CDS            AmpR: β-lactamase; bla; confers resistance to ampicillin, carbenicillin, and related antibiotics
   3326..3430    -  promoter       AmpR promoter: bla
   3517..4148    -  rep_origin     oriV: incP origin of replication
   4240..4264    +  misc_feature   LB T-DNA repeat: left border repeat from nopaline C58 T-DNA
   4637..4692    +  misc_feature   TMV Ω: translational enhancer from the tobacco mosaic virus 5'-leader sequence (Gallie et al., 1988)
   4694..6343    +  CDS            luciferase: firefly luciferase; luc+; enhanced luc+ version of the luciferase gene
   6441..7148    +  terminator     OCS terminator: octopine synthase terminator
