[The description below was written by a language model from this plasmid's Addgene catalogue record and pLannotate feature annotations shown in this document.]
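Description:
pEPYC1CB0487 is a MoClo (Golden Gate modular cloning) Level 1 plasmid carrying a single plant transcription unit that reports promoter activity through firefly luciferase. It is built in the pICH47732 Level 1 acceptor backbone, a binary-type vector of about 7.2 kb. The feature table shows nopaline-type left and right T-DNA border repeats flanking the cargo. It also shows a high-copy ColE1/pUC origin for propagation in E. coli, and the incP oriV with its replication initiator gene trfA, a broad-host-range system of the kind used to maintain binary vectors in Agrobacterium. Selection in bacteria is by ampicillin through the β-lactamase gene and its native promoter. A short TetR fragment is also annotated and appears to be a backbone remnant.

The insert is a fully synthetic cassette described as MinSyn_119::TMV::LucF::Flag::ocsT. MinSyn_119, a minimal synthetic plant promoter, drives transcription, although it is not separately annotated in the feature table and presumably lies in the unannotated region between the left border and the leader. The tobacco mosaic virus Ω 5′ leader follows as a translational enhancer, then the luc+ firefly luciferase coding sequence. The catalogue name lists a Flag epitope tag after luciferase, which is likewise not annotated, and the octopine synthase terminator ends the unit. The parts were assembled with BsaI, and those sites were destroyed during cloning, as is normal for Golden Gate assembly.

The construct serves as a luciferase reporter for measuring the strength of this synthetic promoter in plant cells. As a Level 1 module, it can also be combined with other transcription units in higher-level MoClo assemblies.
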