Addgene plasmid #154734: pEPYC1CB0487
Purpose: MoClo Level 1 luciferase reporter
Depositing lab: Nicola Patron. Depositing organization: Earlham Institute. Publication: Rational design of minimal synthetic promoters for plants. Cai YM, Kallam K, Tidd H, Gendarini G, Salzman A, Patron NJ. Nucleic Acids Res. 2020 Aug 28. pii: 5897334. doi: 10.1093/nar/gkaa682. PubMed 32856047.
Backbone
  Vector backbone: pICH47732
  Vector type: Synthetic Biology
Growth in bacteria
  Bacterial resistance: Ampicillin, 100 μg/mL
  Growth temperature: 37°C
  Growth strain: NEB Stable
  Copy number: High Copy
Gene/Insert
  Gene/Insert name: MinSyn_119 Firefly luciferase expression cassette [MinSyn_119::TMV::LucF::Flag::ocsT]
  Species: Synthetic
  Cloning method: Restriction Enzyme; 5′ cloning site BsaI (destroyed during cloning); 3′ cloning site BsaI (destroyed during cloning)
Terms and licenses: Academic/Nonprofit Terms; Industry Terms: Not Available to Industry
Depositor comments: Please visit https://www.biorxiv.org/content/10.1101/2020.05.14.095406v1 for bioRxiv preprint.
How to cite: pEPYC1CB0487 was a gift from Nicola Patron (Addgene plasmid # 154734 ; http://n2t.net/addgene:154734 ; RRID:Addgene_154734)
